>Addgene plasmid #238102 | pLV-EF1A-ZCCHV-594-684-Hygro | addgene full sequence | sequence record 472686 | Addgene NGS Result
AATGTAGTCTTATGCAATACTCTTGTAGTCTTGCAACATGGTAACGATGAGTTAGCAACATGCCTTACAA
GGAGAGAAAAAGCACCGTGCATGCCGATTGGTGGAAGTAAGGTGGTACGATCGTGCCTTATTAGGAAGGC
AACAGACGGGTCTGACATGGATTGGACGAACCACTGAATTGCCGCATTGCAGAGATATTGTATTTAAGTG
CCTAGCTCGATACATAAACGGGTCTCTCTGGTTAGACCAGATCTGAGCCTGGGAGCTCTCTGGCTAACTA
GGGAACCCACTGCTTAAGCCTCAATAAAGCTTGCCTTGAGTGCTTCAAGTAGTGTGTGCCCGTCTGTTGT
GTGACTCTGGTAACTAGAGATCCCTCAGACCCTTTTAGTCAGTGTGGAAAATCTCTAGCAGTGGCGCCCG
AACAGGGACTTGAAAGCGAAAGGGAAACCAGAGGAGCTCTCTCGACGCAGGACTCGGCTTGCTGAAGCGC
GCACGGCAAGAGGCGAGGGGCGGCGACTGGTGAGTACGCCAAAAATTTTGACTAGCGGAGGCTAGAAGGA
GAGAGATGGGTGCGAGAGCGTCAGTATTAAGCGGGGGAGAATTAGATCGCGATGGGAAAAAATTCGGTTA
AGGCCAGGGGGAAAGAAAAAATATAAATTAAAACATATAGTATGGGCAAGCAGGGAGCTAGAACGATTCG
CAGTTAATCCTGGCCTGTTAGAAACATCAGAAGGCTGTAGACAAATACTGGGACAGCTACAACCATCCCT
TCAGACAGGATCAGAAGAACTTAGATCATTATATAATACAGTAGCAACCCTCTATTGTGTGCATCAAAGG
ATAGAGATAAAAGACACCAAGGAAGCTTTAGACAAGATAGAGGAAGAGCAAAACAAAAGTAAGACCACCG
CACAGCAAGCGGCCGCTGATCTTCAGACCTGGAGGAGGAGATATGAGGGACAATTGGAGAAGTGAATTAT
ATAAATATAAAGTAGTAAAAATTGAACCATTAGGAGTAGCACCCACCAAGGCAAAGAGAAGAGTGGTGCA
GAGAGAAAAAAGAGCAGTGGGAATAGGAGCTTTGTTCCTTGGGTTCTTGGGAGCAGCAGGAAGCACTATG
GGCGCAGCGTCAATGACGCTGACGGTACAGGCCAGACAATTATTGTCTGGTATAGTGCAGCAGCAGAACA
ATTTGCTGAGGGCTATTGAGGCGCAACAGCATCTGTTGCAACTCACAGTCTGGGGCATCAAGCAGCTCCA
GGCAAGAATCCTGGCTGTGGAAAGATACCTAAAGGATCAACAGCTCCTGGGGATTTGGGGTTGCTCTGGA
AAACTCATTTGCACCACTGCTGTGCCTTGGAATGCTAGTTGGAGTAATAAATCTCTGGAACAGATTTGGA
ATCACACGACCTGGATGGAGTGGGACAGAGAAATTAACAATTACACAAGCTTAATACACTCCTTAATTGA
AGAATCGCAAAACCAGCAAGAAAAGAATGAACAAGAATTATTGGAATTAGATAAATGGGCAAGTTTGTGG
AATTGGTTTAACATAACAAATTGGCTGTGGTATATAAAATTATTCATAATGATAGTAGGAGGCTTGGTAG
GTTTAAGAATAGTTTTTGCTGTACTTTCTATAGTGAATAGAGTTAGGCAGGGATATTCACCATTATCGTT
TCAGACCCACCTCCCAACCCCGAGGGGACCCGACAGGCCCGAAGGAATAGAAGAAGAAGGTGGAGAGAGA
GACAGAGACAGATCCATTCGATTAGTGAACGGATCTCGACGGTATCGCTAGCTTTTAAAAGAAAAGGGGG
GATTGGGGGGTACAGTGCAGGGGAAAGAATAGTAGACATAATAGCAACAGACATACAAACTAAAGAATTA
CAAAAACAAATTACAAAAATTCAAAATTTTACTAGTGATTATCGGATCAACTTTGTATAGAAAAGTTGGG
CTCCGGTGCCCGTCAGTGGGCAGAGCGCACATCGCCCACAGTCCCCGAGAAGTTGGGGGGAGGGGTCGGC
AATTGAACCGGTGCCTAGAGAAGGTGGCGCGGGGTAAACTGGGAAAGTGATGTCGTGTACTGGCTCCGCC
TTTTTCCCGAGGGTGGGGGAGAACCGTATATAAGTGCAGTAGTCGCCGTGAACGTTCTTTTTCGCAACGG
GTTTGCCGCCAGAACACAGGTAAGTGCCGTGTGTGGTTCCCGCGGGCCTGGCCTCTTTACGGGTTATGGC
CCTTGCGTGCCTTGAATTACTTCCACCTGGCTGCAGTACGTGATTCTTGATCCCGAGCTTCGGGTTGGAA
GTGGGTGGGAGAGTTCGAGGCCTTGCGCTTAAGGAGCCCCTTCGCCTCGTGCTTGAGTTGAGGCCTGGCC
TGGGCGCTGGGGCCGCCGCGTGCGAATCTGGTGGCACCTTCGCGCCTGTCTCGCTGCTTTCGATAAGTCT
CTAGCCATTTAAAATTTTTGATGACCTGCTGCGACGCTTTTTTTCTGGCAAGATAGTCTTGTAAATGCGG
GCCAAGATCTGCACACTGGTATTTCGGTTTTTGGGGCCGCGGGCGGCGACGGGGCCCGTGCGTCCCAGCG
CACATGTTCGGCGAGGCGGGGCCTGCGAGCGCGGCCACCGAGAATCGGACGGGGGTAGTCTCAAGCTGGC
CGGCCTGCTCTGGTGCCTGGTCTCGCGCCGCCGTGTATCGCCCCGCCCTGGGCGGCAAGGCTGGCCCGGT
CGGCACCAGTTGCGTGAGCGGAAAGATGGCCGCTTCCCGGCCCTGCTGCAGGGAGCTCAAAATGGAGGAC
GCGGCGCTCGGGAGAGCGGGCGGGTGAGTCACCCACACAAAGGAAAAGGGCCTTTCCGTCCTCAGCCGTC
GCTTCATGTGACTCCACGGAGTACCGGGCGCCGTCCAGGCACCTCGATTAGTTCTCGAGCTTTTGGAGTA
CGTCGTCTTTAGGTTGGGGGGAGGGGTTTTATGCGATGGAGTTTCCCCACACTGAGTGGGTGGAGACTGA
AGTTAGGCCAGCTTGGCACTTGATGTAATTCTCCTTGGAATTTGCCCTTTTTGAGTTTGGATCTTGGTTC
ATTCTCAAGCCTCAGACAGTGGTTCAAAGTTTTTTTCTTCCATTTCAGGTGTCGTGACAAGTTTGTACAA
AAAAGCAGGCTGCCACCATGAGCGTGACTAAACCCGCCAACAGCGTGTTCACAACCAAGTGGATCTGGTA
TTGGAAGAATGAGAGCGGGACCTGGATCCAGTACGGCGAGGAAAAAGATAAGCGGAAAAACAGCAACGTG
GACTCTAGTTACCTGGAGAGCCTGTACCAGTCCTGCCCAAGGGGCGTGGTGCCTTTCCAGGCCGGGAGCC
GCAACTACGAGCTGTCCTTTCAGGGCATGATTCAGACCAACATCGCCAGCAAGACACAGAAGGACGTGAT
CCGCAGGCCCACCAGCGGCGGCGGAGGGAGCGGCGGCGGCGGCTCTGGCGGTGGCGGAAGCATGGTGAGC
AAGGGCGAGGAGCTGTTCACCGGGGTGGTGCCCATCCTGGTCGAGCTGGACGGCGACGTAAACGGCCACA
AGTTCAGCGTGTCCGGCGAGGGCGAGGGCGATGCCACCTACGGCAAGCTGACCCTGAAGTTCATCTGCAC
CACCGGCAAGCTGCCCGTGCCCTGGCCCACCCTCGTGACCACCCTGACCTACGGCGTGCAGTGCTTCAGC
CGCTACCCCGACCACATGAAGCAGCACGACTTCTTCAAGTCCGCCATGCCCGAAGGCTACGTCCAGGAGC
GCACCATCTTCTTCAAGGACGACGGCAACTACAAGACCCGCGCCGAGGTGAAGTTCGAGGGCGACACCCT
GGTGAACCGCATCGAGCTGAAGGGCATCGACTTCAAGGAGGACGGCAACATCCTGGGGCACAAGCTGGAG
TACAACTACAACAGCCACAACGTCTATATCATGGCCGACAAGCAGAAGAACGGCATCAAGGTGAACTTCA
AGATCCGCCACAACATCGAGGACGGCAGCGTGCAGCTCGCCGACCACTACCAGCAGAACACCCCCATCGG
CGACGGCCCCGTGCTGCTGCCCGACAACCACTACCTGAGCACCCAGTCCGCCCTGAGCAAAGACCCCAAC
GAGAAGCGCGATCACATGGTCCTGCTGGAGTTCGTGACCGCCGCCGGGATCACTCTCGGCATGGACGAGC
TGTACAAGTAAACCCAGCTTTCTTGTACAAAGTGGTGATAATCGAATTCCGATAATCAACCTCTGGATTA
CAAAATTTGTGAAAGATTGACTGGTATTCTTAACTATGTTGCTCCTTTTACGCTATGTGGATACGCTGCT
TTAATGCCTTTGTATCATGCTATTGCTTCCCGTATGGCTTTCATTTTCTCCTCCTTGTATAAATCCTGGT
TGCTGTCTCTTTATGAGGAGTTGTGGCCCGTTGTCAGGCAACGTGGCGTGGTGTGCACTGTGTTTGCTGA
CGCAACCCCCACTGGTTGGGGCATTGCCACCACCTGTCAGCTCCTTTCCGGGACTTTCGCTTTCCCCCTC
CCTATTGCCACGGCGGAACTCATCGCCGCCTGCCTTGCCCGCTGCTGGACAGGGGCTCGGCTGTTGGGCA
CTGACAATTCCGTGGTGTTGTCGGGGAAGCTGACGTCCTTTCCATGGCTGCTCGCCTGTGTTGCCACCTG
GATTCTGCGCGGGACGTCCTTCTGCTACGTCCCTTCGGCCCTCAATCCAGCGGACCTTCCTTCCCGCGGC
CTGCTGCCGGCTCTGCGGCCTCTTCCGCGTCTTCGCCTTCGCCCTCAGACGAGTCGGATCTCCCTTTGGG
CCGCCTCCCCGCATCGGGAATTCCCGCGGTTCGAATTCTACCGGGTAGGGGAGGCGCTTTTCCCAAGGCA
GTCTGGAGCATGCGCTTTAGCAGCCCCGCTGGGCACTTGGCGCTACACAAGTGGCCTCTGGCCTCGCACA
CATTCCACATCCACCGGTAGGCGCCAACCGGCTCCGTTCTTTGGTGGCCCCTTCGCGCCACCTTCTACTC
CTCCCCTAGTCAGGAAGTTCCCCCCCGCCCCGCAGCTCGCGTCGTGCAGGACGTGACAAATGGAAGTAGC
ACGTCTCACTAGTCTCGTGCAGATGGACAGCACCGCTGAGCAATGGAAGCGGGTAGGCCTTTGGGGCAGC
GGCCAATAGCAGCTTTGCTCCTTCGCTTTCTGGGCTCAGAGGCTGGGAAGGGGTGGGTCCGGGGGCGGGC
TCAGGGGCGGGCTCAGGGGCGGGGCGGGCGCCCGAAGGTCCTCCGGAGGCCCGGCATTCTGCACGCTTCA
AAAGCGCACGTCTGCCGCGCTGTTCTCCTCTTCCTCATCTCCGGGCCTTTCGACCTCACGTGGCCACCAT
GAAAAAGCCTGAACTCACCGCGACGTCTGTCGAGAAGTTTCTGATCGAAAAGTTCGACAGCGTCTCCGAC
CTGATGCAGCTCTCGGAGGGCGAAGAATCTCGTGCTTTCAGCTTCGATGTAGGAGGGCGTGGATATGTCC
TGCGGGTAAATAGCTGCGCCGATGGTTTCTACAAAGATCGTTATGTTTATCGGCACTTTGCATCGGCCGC
GCTCCCGATTCCGGAAGTGCTTGACATTGGGGAATTTAGCGAGAGCCTGACCTATTGCATCTCCCGCCGT
GCACAGGGTGTCACGTTGCAAGACCTGCCTGAAACCGAACTGCCCGCTGTTCTGCAGCCGGTCGCGGAGG
CCATGGATGCGATCGCTGCGGCCGATCTTAGCCAGACGAGCGGGTTCGGCCCATTCGGACCGCAAGGAAT
CGGTCAATACACTACATGGCGTGATTTCATATGCGCGATTGCTGATCCCCATGTGTATCACTGGCAAACT
GTGATGGACGACACCGTCAGTGCGTCCGTCGCGCAGGCTCTCGATGAGCTGATGCTTTGGGCCGAGGACT
GCCCCGAAGTCCGGCACCTCGTGCACGCGGATTTCGGCTCCAACAATGTCCTGACGGACAATGGCCGCAT
AACAGCGGTCATTGACTGGAGCGAGGCGATGTTCGGGGATTCCCAATACGAGGTCGCCAACATCTTCTTC
TGGAGGCCGTGGTTGGCTTGTATGGAGCAGCAGACGCGCTACTTCGAGCGGAGGCATCCGGAGCTTGCAG
GATCGCCGCGGCTCCGGGCGTATATGCTCCGCATTGGTCTTGACCAACTCTATCAGAGCTTGGTTGACGG
CAATTTCGATGATGCAGCTTGGGCGCAGGGTCGATGCGACGCAATCGTCCGATCCGGAGCCGGGACTGTC
GGGCGTACACAAATCGCCCGCAGAAGCGCGGCCGTCTGGACCGATGGCTGTGTAGAAGTACTCGCCGATA
GTGGAAACCGACGCCCCAGCACTCGTCCGAGGGCAAAGGAATAGGGTACCTTTAAGACCAATGACTTACA
AGGCAGCTGTAGATCTTAGCCACTTTTTAAAAGAAAAGGGGGGACTGGAAGGGCTAATTCACTCCCAACG
AAGACAAGATCTGCTTTTTGCTTGTACTGGGTCTCTCTGGTTAGACCAGATCTGAGCCTGGGAGCTCTCT
GGCTAACTAGGGAACCCACTGCTTAAGCCTCAATAAAGCTTGCCTTGAGTGCTTCAAGTAGTGTGTGCCC
GTCTGTTGTGTGACTCTGGTAACTAGAGATCCCTCAGACCCTTTTAGTCAGTGTGGAAAATCTCTAGCAG
TAGTAGTTCATGTCATCTTATTATTCAGTATTTATAACTTGCAAAGAAATGAATATCAGAGAGTGAGAGG
AACTTGTTTATTGCAGCTTATAATGGTTACAAATAAAGCAATAGCATCACAAATTTCACAAATAAAGCAT
TTTTTTCACTGCATTCTAGTTGTGGTTTGTCCAAACTCATCAATGTATCTTATCATGTCTGGCTCTAGCT
ATCCCGCCCCTAACTCCGCCCATCCCGCCCCTAACTCCGCCCAGTTCCGCCCATTCTCCGCCCCATGGCT
GACTAATTTTTTTTATTTATGCAGAGGCCGAGGCCGCCTCGGCCTCTGAGCTATTCCAGAAGTAGTGAGG
AGGCTTTTTTGGAGGCCTAGGGACGTACCCAATTCGCCCTATAGTGAGTCGTATTACGCGCGCTCACTGG
CCGTCGTTTTACAACGTCGTGACTGGGAAAACCCTGGCGTTACCCAACTTAATCGCCTTGCAGCACATCC
CCCTTTCGCCAGCTGGCGTAATAGCGAAGAGGCCCGCACCGATCGCCCTTCCCAACAGTTGCGCAGCCTG
AATGGCGAATGGG
[124 nt withheld, positions 7294-7417]
C
[91 nt withheld, positions 7419-7509]
A
[49 nt withheld, positions 7511-7559]
CCTTTGACGTTGGAGTCCACGTTCTTT
[37 nt withheld, positions 7587-7623]
ACCCTATCTCGGTCTATTCTTTTGATTTATAAGGGATTTTGCCGATTTCGGCCTATTGGTTAAAAAATGA
GCTGATTTAACAAAAATTTAACGCGAATTTTAACAAAATATTAACGCTTACAATTTAGGTGGCACTTTTC
GGGGAAATGTGCGCGGAACCCCTATTTGTTTATTTTTCTAAATACATTCAAATATGTATCCGCTCATGAG
ACAATAACCCTGATAAATGCTTCAATAATATTGAAAAAGGAAGAGTATGAGTATTCAACATTTCCGTGTC
GCCCTTATTCCCTTTTTTGCGGCATTTTGCCTTCCTGTTTTTGCTCACCCAGAAACGCTGGTGAAAGTAA
AAGATGCTGAAGATCAGTTGGGTGCACGAGTGGGTTACATCGAACTGGATCTCAACAGCGGTAAGATCCT
TGAGAGTTTTCGCCCCGAAGAACGTTTTCCAATGATGAGCACTTTTAAAGTTCTGCTATGTGGCGCGGTA
TTATCCCGTATTGACGCCGGGCAAGAGCAACTCGGTCGCCGCATACACTATTCTCAGAATGACTTGGTTG
AGTACTCACCAGTCACAGAAAAGCATCTTACGGATGGCATGACAGTAAGAGAATTATGCAGTGCTGCCAT
AACCATGAGTGATAACACTGCGGCCAACTTACTTCTGACAACGATCGGAGGACCGAAGGAGCTAACCGCT
TTTTTGCACAACATGGGGGATCATGTAACTCGCCTTGATCGTTGGGAACCGGAGCTGAATGAAGCCATAC
CAAACGACGAGCGTGACACCACGATGCCTGTAGCAATGGCAACAACGTTGCGCAAACTATTAACTGGCGA
ACTACTTACTCTAGCTTCCCGGCAACAATTAATAGACTGGATGGAGGCGGATAAAGTTGCAGGACCACTT
CTGCGCTCGGCCCTTCCGGCTGGCTGGTTTATTGCTGATAAATCTGGAGCCGGTGAGCGTGGGTCTCGCG
GTATCATTGCAGCACTGGGGCCAGATGGTAAGCCCTCCCGTATCGTAGTTATCTACACGACGGGGAGTCA
GGCAACTATGGATGAACGAAATAGACAGATCGCTGAGATAGGTGCCTCACTGATTAAGCATTGGTAACTG
TCAGACCAAGTTTACTCATATATACTTTAGATTGATTTAAAACTTCATTTTTAATTTAAAAGGATCTAGG
TGAAGATCCTTTTTGATAATCTCATGACCAAAATCCCTTAACGTGAGTTTTCGTTCCACTGAGCGTCAGA
CCCCGTAGAAAAGATCAAAGGATCTTCTTGAGATCCTTTTTTTCTGCGCGTAATCTGCTGCTTGCAAACA
AAAAAACCACCGCTACCAGCGGTGGTTTGTTTGCCGGATCAAGAGCTACCAACTCTTTTTCCGAAGGTAA
CTGGCTTCAGCAGAGCGCAGATACCAAATACTGTTCTTCTAGTGTAGCCGTAGTTAGGCCACCACTTCAA
GAACTCTGTAGCACCGCCTACATACCTCGCTCTGCTAATCCTGTTACCAGTGGCTGCTGCCAGTGGCGAT
AAGTCGTGTCTTACCGGGTTGGACTCAAGACGATAGTTACCGGATAAGGCGCAGCGGTCGGGCTGAACGG
GGGGTTCGTGCACACAGCCCAGCTTGGAGCGAACGACCTACACCGAACTGAGATACCTACAGCGTGAGCT
ATGAGAAAGCGCCACGCTTCCCGAAGAGAGAAAGGCGGACAGGTATCCGGTAAGCGGCAGGGTCGGAACA
GGAGAGCGCACGAGGGAGCTTCCAGGGGGAAACGCCTGGTATCTTTATAGTCCTGTCGGGTTTCGCCACC
TCTGACTTGAGCGTCGATTTTTGTGATGCTCGTCAGGGGGGCGGAGCCTATGGAAAAACGCCAGCAACGC
GGCCTTTTTACGGTTCCTGGCCTTTTGCTGGCCTTTTGCTCACATGTTCTTTCCTGCGTTATCCCCTGAT
TCTGTGGATAACCGTATTACCGCCTTTGAGTGAGCTGATACCGCTCGCCGCAGCCGAACGACCGAGCGCA
GCGAGTCAGTGAGCGAGGAAGCGGAAGAGCGCCCAATACGCAAACCGCCTCTCCCCGCGCGTTGGCCGAT
TCATTAATGCAGCTGGCACGACAGGTTTCCCGACTGGAAAGCGGGCAGTGAGCGCAACGCAATTAATGTG
AGTTAGCTCACTCATTAGGCACCCCAGGCTTTACACTTTATGCTTCCGGCTCGTATGTTGTGTGGAATTG
TGAGCGGATAACAATTTCACACAGGAAACAGCTATGACCATGATTACGCCAAGCGCGCAATTAACCCTCA
CTAAAGGGAACAAAAGCTGGAGCTGCAAGCTT
Features (pLannotate 1.2.2; 33 found; start..end, strand, type, name):
      3..229     +  promoter       RSV promoter: Rous sarcoma virus enhancer/promoter
    230..410     +  LTR            5' LTR (truncated): truncated 5' long terminal repeat (LTR) from HIV-1
    457..582     +  misc_feature   HIV-1 Ψ: packaging signal of human immunodeficiency virus type 1
    566..929     +  CDS            HIV-1 gag (fragment): gag protein from human immunodeficiency virus 1; gag
   1075..1308    +  misc_feature   RRE: The Rev response element (RRE) of HIV-1 allows for Rev-dependent mRNA export from the nucleus to the cytoplasm.
   1685..1785    +  CDS            Rev (fragment): human immunodeficiency virus 1 (HIV-1) Rev protein; rev; enhances nuclear export of unspliced and incompletely spliced viral mRNAs
   1803..1920    +  misc_feature   cPPT/CTS: central polypurine tract and central termination sequence of HIV-1
   1938..1958    +  protein_bind   attB4: mutant version of attB; core recombination site for the Gateway® BP reaction BP Clonase™
   1978..2189    +  promoter       EF-1α core promoter: core promoter for human elongation factor EF-1α
   2190..2299    +  intron         EF-1α intron A (fragment): intron upstream of the start codon of human EF-1α
   2925..3128    +  intron         EF-1α intron A: truncated intron upstream of the start codon of human EF-1α
   3137..3161    +  protein_bind   attB1: mutant version of attB; recombination site for the Gateway® BP reaction BP Clonase™
   3171..3443    +  CDS            ZC3HAV1 (fragment): ZCCHV_HUMAN - Also known as ZC3HDC2. Experimental evidence at protein level: Swiss-Prot protein existence level 1. Antiviral protein which inhibits the replication of viruses by recruiting the cellular RNA degradation machineries to degrade the viral mRNAs. Binds to a ZAP-responsive element (ZRE) present in the target viral mRNA, recruits cellular poly(A)-specific ribonuclease PARN to remove the poly(A) tail, and the 3'-5' exoribonuclease complex exosome to degrade the RNA body from the 3'-end. It also recruits the decapping complex DCP1-DCP2 through RNA helicase p72 (DDX17) to remove the cap
   3492..4211    +  CDS            EGFP: the original enhanced GFP (Yang et al., 1996) mammalian codon-optimized
   4212..4236    -  protein_bind   attB2: mutant version of attB; recombination site for the Gateway® BP reaction BP Clonase™
   4254..4842    +  misc_feature   WPRE: woodchuck hepatitis virus posttranscriptional regulatory element
   4873..5372    +  promoter       PGK promoter: mouse phosphoglycerate kinase 1 promoter
   5389..6411    +  CDS            hph: KHYB_ECOLX - Experimental evidence at protein level: Swiss-Prot protein existence level 1. The aminoglycoside phosphotransferases achieve inactivation of their antibiotic substrates by phosphorylation. Only phosphorylates hygromycin and closely related compounds such as demethyl analogs and destomycin. From Escherichia coli.
   6407..6484    +  CDS            nef (fragment): NEF_HV1Z2 - Experimental evidence at protein level: Swiss-Prot protein existence level 1. Extracellular Nef protein targets CD4(+) T-lymphocytes for apoptosis by interacting with CXCR4 surface receptors. From Human immunodeficiency virus type 1 group M subtype D (isolate Z2/CDC-Z34) (HIV-1).
   6486..6719    +  LTR            3' LTR (ΔU3): self-inactivating 3' long terminal repeat (LTR) from HIV-1
   6791..6912    +  polyA_signal   SV40 poly(A) signal: SV40 polyadenylation signal
   6952..7087    +  rep_origin     SV40 ori: SV40 origin of replication
   7108..7126    -  promoter       T7 promoter: promoter for bacteriophage T7 RNA polymerase
   7134..7289    +  CDS            lacZα (fragment): LacZα fragment of β-galactosidase; lacZ fragment
   7294..7722    +  rep_origin     f1 ori (sequence partly withheld): f1 bacteriophage origin of replication; arrow indicates direction of (+) strand synthesis
   7775..7879    +  promoter       AmpR promoter: bla
   7880..8740    +  CDS            AmpR: β-lactamase; bla; confers resistance to ampicillin, carbenicillin, and related antibiotics
   8911..9499    +  rep_origin     ori: high-copy-number ColE1/pMB1/pBR322/pUC origin of replication
   9682..9774    +  CDS            lacI (fragment): lac repressor; lacI; The lac repressor binds to the lac operator to inhibit transcription in E. coli. This inhibition can be relieved by adding lactose or isopropyl-β-D-thiogalactopyranoside (IPTG).
   9787..9808    +  protein_bind   CAP binding site: CAP binding activates transcription in the presence of cAMP. E. coli catabolite activator protein
   9823..9853    +  promoter       lac promoter: promoter for the E. coli lac operon
   9861..9877    +  protein_bind   lac operator: The lac repressor binds to the lac operator to inhibit transcription in E. coli. This inhibition can be relieved by adding lactose or isopropyl-β-D-thiogalactopyranoside (IPTG). lac repressor encoded by lacI
   9922..9940    +  promoter       T3 promoter: promoter for bacteriophage T3 RNA polymerase
