[The description below was written by a language model from this plasmid's Addgene catalogue record and pLannotate feature annotations shown in this document.]
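Description:
pLV-EF1A-ZCCHV-594-684-Hygro is a third-generation-style, self-inactivating HIV-1 lentiviral transfer plasmid of about 10 kb for stable expression in mammalian cells, with part of it derived from a commercially built vector. In bacteria it is maintained through a high-copy ColE1/pUC-type origin and ampicillin resistance (β-lactamase). The backbone also carries an f1 origin, an SV40 origin and poly(A) signal, and remnants of a lac/T7/T3 cloning region. The viral portion begins with an RSV promoter fused to a truncated 5' LTR, which drives Tat-independent transcription of the genomic RNA in packaging cells. This is followed by the Ψ packaging signal with a gag fragment, the Rev response element for nuclear export of the unspliced genome, and the cPPT/CTS element. The ΔU3 3' LTR inactivates LTR promoter activity after integration.

The payload is a human EF1α promoter with its intron driving residues 594–684 of human ZCCHV (ZC3HAV1, the zinc-finger antiviral protein). This region is a structurally predicted WWE domain, and it is fused at its C terminus to EGFP. The recorded insert size of roughly 1 kb is consistent with the domain fragment plus EGFP together. Gateway attB4, attB1 and attB2 sites flank the promoter and coding modules, reflecting recombinational assembly. A WPRE downstream of the fusion enhances transcript expression, and a separate mouse PGK promoter drives the hygromycin phosphotransferase gene so that transduced cells can be selected with hygromycin. The associated study concerns WWE domains and poly(ADP-ribose) dynamics at sites of DNA damage, so the fluorescent fusion presumably allows this domain's localisation and behaviour to be followed in live cells.
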