Addgene plasmid #238102: pLV-EF1A-ZCCHV-594-684-Hygro
Purpose: Expression of structurally predicted WWE domain of ZCCHV with EGFP on C terminal
Depositing lab: Robert Sobol. Depositing organization: Brown University. Publication: Overexpression of the WWE domain of RNF146 modulates poly-(ADP)-ribose dynamics at sites of DNA damage. Al-Rahahleh RQ, Roos WP, Saville KM, Andrews JF, Wu Z, Koczor CA, Prakash A, Sobol RW. DNA Repair (Amst). 2025 Jun;150:103845. doi: 10.1016/j.dnarep.2025.103845. Epub 2025 May 21. PubMed 40403420.
Backbone
  Vector backbone: Lentiviral
  Vector type: Mammalian Expression, Lentiviral
  Selectable markers: Hygromycin
Growth in bacteria
  Bacterial resistance: Ampicillin, 100 μg/mL
  Growth temperature: 37°C
  Growth strain: NEB Stable
  Copy number: High Copy
Gene/Insert
  Gene/Insert name: ZCCHV
  Species: H. sapiens (human)
  Insert size (bp): 1041
  Mutation: aa 594-684 only
  Promoter: EF1alpha
  Tag / fusion protein: EGFP (C terminal on insert)
  Cloning method: Other
Resource information
  A portion of this plasmid was derived from a plasmid made by: VectorBuilder
Terms and licenses: Academic/Nonprofit Terms; Industry Terms: Not Available to Industry
How to cite: pLV-EF1A-ZCCHV-594-684-Hygro was a gift from Robert Sobol (Addgene plasmid # 238102 ; http://n2t.net/addgene:238102 ; RRID:Addgene_238102)
